Addgene plasmid #244840: pEM5_CL7_Bac_2NLS-Lbm6 (LbCas12a)-4NLS
Purpose: Bacterial expression of Lbm6 LbCas12a with 2xSV40 NLS at N-terminus and 4xSV40 at C-terminus
Depositing lab: Jennifer Doudna. Depositing organization: University of California, Berkeley. Publication: Directed evolution expands CRISPR-Cas12a genome-editing capacity. Ma E, Chen K, Shi H, Wasko KM, Esain-Garcia I, Trinidad MI, Zhou K, Ye J, Doudna JA. Nucleic Acids Res. 2025 Jul 8;53(13):gkaf649. doi: 10.1093/nar/gkaf649. PubMed 40671523.
Backbone
  Vector backbone: p2CT
  Vector type: Bacterial Expression, CRISPR
Growth in bacteria
  Bacterial resistance: Ampicillin, 100 μg/mL
  Growth temperature: 37°C
  Growth strain: DH5alpha
  Copy number: High Copy
Gene/Insert
  Gene/Insert name: Lbm6-Cas12a
  Species: Lachnospiraceae bacterium
  Mutation: D535G/S551F/D665N
  Promoter: T7
  Tag / fusion protein: 10xHis-CL7-2xSV40 NLS (N terminal on insert); 4xSV40 NLS (C terminal on insert)
  Cloning method: Gibson Cloning
Terms and licenses: Academic/Nonprofit Terms; Industry Terms: Not Available to Industry
How to cite: pEM5_CL7_Bac_2NLS-Lbm6 (LbCas12a)-4NLS was a gift from Jennifer Doudna (Addgene plasmid # 244840 ; http://n2t.net/addgene:244840 ; RRID:Addgene_244840)
