[The description below was written by a language model from this plasmid's Addgene catalogue record and pLannotate feature annotations shown in this document.]
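Description:
pEM5_CL7_Bac_2NLS-Lbm6 (LbCas12a)-4NLS is a high-copy bacterial expression plasmid of 8,125 nt, listed as built on the p2CT backbone, for producing an engineered Cas12a nuclease from Lachnospiraceae bacterium in E. coli. It replicates from a ColE1/pUC-type origin and is selected with ampicillin through the β-lactamase (AmpR) gene. A lacI cassette with its own promoter supplies lac repressor. Short fragments of rop, bom and the tetracycline resistance gene are backbone remnants and not functional markers.

The insert encodes Lbm6-Cas12a, an LbCas12a variant with the D535G, S551F and D665N substitutions, which the associated publication links to directed evolution aimed at expanding Cas12a genome-editing capacity. According to the catalogue, the protein has an N-terminal 10xHis tag, a CL7 tag and two SV40 nuclear localization signals, and four more SV40 NLS copies at the C-terminus. The feature table detects a His tag and a colicin E7 fragment, which corresponds to CL7, a colicin E7 DNase-derived tag used for high-affinity purification through its immunity protein partner. The Cas12a coding region and the NLS repeats were not annotated, but they presumably fill the large unannotated stretch between the CL7 tag and the 3' UTR.

The two sources disagree on the promoter. The catalogue lists T7, whereas the annotation of the sequenced plasmid finds a tac promoter with a lac operator, followed by the cspA 5' UTR, with the cspA 3' UTR and an rrnB T1 terminator downstream. Either arrangement would give IPTG-inducible expression. The multiple NLS copies suggest the purified protein is intended for genome editing in eukaryotic cells, for example after assembly into ribonucleoprotein complexes, although the record states only bacterial expression.
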