Features (pLannotate 1.2.2; 17 found; start..end, strand, type, name):
     75..103     +  promoter       tac promoter: strong E. coli promoter; hybrid between the trp and lac UV5 promoters
    109..125     +  protein_bind   lac operator: The lac repressor binds to the lac operator to inhibit transcription in E. coli. This inhibition can be relieved by adding lactose or isopropyl-β-D-thiogalactopyranoside (IPTG). lac repressor encoded by lacI
    147..280     +  5'UTR          cspA 5'UTR: cspA; 5'UTR of the E. coli cold shock protein cspA gene (Mitta et al., 1997)
    293..310     +  CDS            6xHis: 6xHis affinity tag
    317..709     +  CDS            colE7 (fragment): CEA7_ECOLX - Also known as cea. Experimental evidence at protein level: Swiss-Prot protein existence level 1. Colicins are polypeptide toxins produced by and active against E.coli and closely related bacteria. From Escherichia coli.
   4647..4791    +  3'UTR          cspA 3'UTR: cspA; 3'UTR of the E. coli cold shock protein cspA gene (Mitta et al., 1997)
   4803..4838    +  CDS            rop (fragment): Rop protein, which maintains plasmids at low copy number; rop
   4867..4938    +  terminator     rrnB T1 terminator: transcription terminator T1 from the E. coli rrnB gene
   4963..5014    +  misc_feature   bom (fragment): basis of mobility region from pBR322
   5044..5148    +  promoter       AmpR promoter: bla
   5149..6009    +  CDS            AmpR: β-lactamase; bla; confers resistance to ampicillin, carbenicillin, and related antibiotics
   6180..6768    +  rep_origin     ori: high-copy-number ColE1/pMB1/pBR322/pUC origin of replication
   6826..6891    -  CDS            TcR (fragment): tetracycline efflux protein; tet; confers resistance to tetracycline
   6906..6927    -  protein_bind   CAP binding site: CAP binding activates transcription in the presence of cAMP. E. coli catabolite activator protein
   6940..8022    -  CDS            lacI: lac repressor; lacI; The lac repressor binds to the lac operator to inhibit transcription in E. coli. This inhibition can be relieved by adding lactose or isopropyl-β-D-thiogalactopyranoside (IPTG).
   8023..8100    -  promoter       lacI promoter: lacI
   8108..71      -  CDS            TcR (fragment) (across the origin): tetracycline efflux protein; tet; confers resistance to tetracycline
>Addgene plasmid #244840 | pEM5_CL7_Bac_2NLS-Lbm6 (LbCas12a)-4NLS | addgene full sequence | sequence record 486518 | Addgene NGS Result
CGACTCCTGCATTAGGAAGCAGCCCAGTAGTAGGTTGAGGCCGTTGAGCACCGCCGCCGCAAGGAATGGT
GTGGTTGACAATTAATCATCGGCTCGTATAATGTGTAATTGTGAGCGGATAACAATTTGATGTGCTAGCG
CATATCCAGTGTAGTAAGGCAAGTCCCTTCAAGAGTTATCGTTGATACCCCTCGTAGTGCACATTCCTTT
AACGCTTCAAAATCTGTAAAGCACGCCATATCGCCGAAAGGCACACTTAATTATTAAGAGGTAATACACC
ATGAAATCTTCTCACCATCACCATCACCATGGTTCTAGCAAAAGCAATGAACCGGGTAAAGCAACCGGTG
AAGGTAAACCGGTTAATAACAAATGGCTGAACAATGCCGGTAAAGATCTGGGTAGTCCGGTTCCGGATCG
TATTGCAAATAAACTGCGTGATAAAGAATTCGAGAGCTTCGATGATTTTCGTGAAACCTTTTGGGAAGAA
GTTAGCAAAGATCCTGAACTGAGCAAACAGTTTAGCCGCAATAACAATGATCGTATGAAAGTTGGTAAAG
CACCGAAAACACGTACCCAGGATGTTAGCGGTAAACGTACCTCATTTGAACTGAATCATCAGAAACCGAT
TGAACAGAATGGTGGCGTTTATGATATGGATAACATTAGCGTTGTTACCCCGAAACGCAACATTGATATT
GAAGGCGGTGGTGGTGGTTCTTTGGAGGTTTTGTTCCAGGGTCCAAACGCGACACCAAAGAAAAAGCGTA
AAGTCGGGGGATCTCCGAAAAAGAAACGGAAAGTAGGTATCCACGGAGTCCCAGCAGCTACCATGAGCAA
ACTGGAGAAGTTCACGAACTGTTATTCTCTGTCGAAAACCTTACGTTTTAAGGCCATTCCGGTAGGTAAA
ACGCAAGAAAATATCGACAATAAACGTCTACTGGTTGAAGATGAAAAGCGTGCCGAAGATTATAAAGGTG
TTAAAAAGCTGCTTGATCGCTATTACCTGTCTTTTATCAACGATGTTCTGCATTCCATCAAATTGAAAAA
CTTGAATAATTACATCTCGTTATTTCGCAAAAAAACCCGTACCGAAAAAGAAAACAAGGAGCTGGAAAAC
CTTGAAATTAATCTGCGTAAAGAAATCGCGAAAGCATTTAAAGGTAATGAAGGATATAAATCTCTGTTTA
AAAAAGACATTATTGAAACCATCCTGCCTGAGTTCTTGGATGATAAAGATGAAATTGCCCTGGTTAATAG
CTTTAATGGCTTTACGACTGCATTTACCGGCTTTTTTGATAACCGTGAAAACATGTTCAGCGAAGAAGCG
AAATCGACTTCCATTGCCTTCCGTTGCATTAATGAAAACCTGACCCGCTACATTTCTAATATGGACATCT
TTGAAAAAGTTGATGCCATTTTCGACAAACATGAAGTTCAAGAAATCAAAGAAAAGATTTTAAACTCCGA
TTATGATGTTGAAGATTTCTTTGAGGGAGAATTTTTCAATTTTGTTCTCACCCAAGAGGGTATTGATGTA
TATAACGCCATTATCGGAGGATTTGTTACGGAATCAGGCGAAAAGATTAAAGGACTGAATGAATACATTA
ATTTATACAATCAGAAAACCAAACAGAAATTGCCAAAATTCAAACCACTGTATAAACAGGTATTAAGCGA
CCGTGAATCCTTGTCCTTTTATGGCGAAGGCTATACAAGCGATGAAGAGGTGCTCGAAGTATTCCGTAAT
ACTTTGAACAAAAACTCGGAAATCTTCTCCAGCATTAAAAAACTGGAAAAATTGTTTAAAAATTTCGATG
AATATAGTAGCGCAGGCATCTTCGTCAAAAATGGCCCTGCGATTTCAACCATTTCTAAAGACATTTTCGG
TGAATGGAACGTGATCCGCGATAAATGGAACGCGGAGTATGACGACATTCATCTGAAAAAAAAAGCCGTT
GTTACCGAAAAGTATGAAGATGACCGCCGCAAGAGCTTTAAAAAAATTGGTAGTTTCTCACTGGAACAGT
TACAAGAATATGCAGACGCCGATCTGTCGGTTGTGGAAAAGTTAAAAGAGATTATTATCCAGAAAGTCGA
TGAAATTTATAAAGTGTACGGCTCCAGCGAAAAGCTCTTTGATGCCGACTTTGTTTTAGAAAAATCGCTG
AAAAAAAACGATGCCGTGGTGGCCATCATGAAAGATCTGTTGGATTCGGTCAAATCGTTCGAAAACTATA
TCAAGGCGTTCTTTGGCGAAGGGAAAGAAACCAATCGTGACGAATCGTTCTATGGCGATTTTGTGTTGGC
GTATGATATTCTTCTGAAAGTAGATCACATCTATGATGCTATCCGCAACTACGTGACCCAGAAACCGTAT
TCGAAGGATAAATTTAAGCTGTATTTTCAAAACCCTCAGTTTATGGGTGGCTGGGGTAAAGATAAAGAAA
CCGACTACCGCGCGACGATCTTGCGCTATGGCTTTAAGTACTATTTAGCCATCATGGATAAAAAGTATGC
AAAATGCCTCCAGAAAATCGATAAGGATGATGTCAACGGGAACTACGAAAAAATCAACTACAAACTCTTG
CCTGGCCCGAATAAAATGCTGCCGAAAGTCTTTTTCTCCAAAAAATGGATGGCCTATTATAACCCTTCCG
AAGATATTCAGAAGATTTACAAGAACGGTACCTTTAAAAAAGGTGACATGTTTAATCTGAATGACTGTCA
CAAGCTTATTGATTTCTTCAAAGATAGTATTTCTCGCTACCCTAAATGGTCAAACGCGTACGATTTTAAT
TTCTCAGAAACAGAGAAATACAAAAATATTGCGGGGTTTTATCGCGAAGTCGAAGAACAAGGGTATAAGG
TGTCGTTCGAATCGGCTTCCAAAAAGGAAGTGGATAAACTTGTTGAAGAAGGCAAACTCTATATGTTCCA
GATCTACAACAAAGATTTCTCCGACAAGAGCCATGGCACGCCGAACTTACATACCATGTACTTTAAATTA
CTGTTCGATGAAAATAATCATGGTCAGATTCGCTTGAGCGGTGGCGCCGAACTGTTTATGCGCCGCGCAT
CATTGAAAAAGGAAGAACTTGTTGTGCACCCAGCAAACAGTCCGATTGCAAACAAAAATCCGGATAACCC
GAAGAAAACTACCACCTTAAGCTATGATGTATATAAAGATAAACGTTTTAGCGAAGATCAGTATGAACTC
CACATTCCGATCGCGATTAACAAATGTCCTAAGAACATCTTTAAAATCAATACCGAGGTTCGTGTACTGC
TCAAACACGACGACAACCCCTATGTTATTGGCATTGACCGCGGCGAACGCAACCTGCTGTATATTGTCGT
TGTGGATGGCAAAGGTAACATTGTTGAACAGTATAGCCTTAATGAAATCATCAATAATTTCAACGGCATT
CGTATTAAAACGGACTATCATAGCCTGCTGGACAAAAAAGAGAAAGAACGCTTCGAAGCCCGTCAGAATT
GGACCTCTATCGAAAATATCAAGGAACTGAAAGCTGGGTACATTTCTCAAGTGGTCCACAAGATTTGCGA
ACTGGTGGAAAAGTATGACGCGGTGATCGCACTGGAGGATCTGAATTCGGGCTTTAAAAATAGCCGTGTG
AAGGTGGAGAAACAGGTTTACCAAAAGTTCGAAAAAATGCTGATTGACAAACTTAATTACATGGTGGACA
AAAAATCTAATCCATGTGCGACCGGCGGGGCTCTCAAAGGCTATCAGATTACGAATAAATTCGAAAGCTT
CAAATCCATGTCTACCCAGAACGGATTTATCTTTTACATCCCCGCCTGGCTGACTTCCAAAATTGATCCG
AGTACCGGTTTTGTTAATCTGCTGAAAACCAAATATACGTCGATCGCCGATTCAAAAAAATTCATTAGCA
GCTTCGACCGTATTATGTACGTCCCGGAAGAAGACCTGTTCGAATTCGCCCTTGACTATAAAAATTTCTC
GCGTACGGATGCCGATTATATCAAAAAATGGAAACTGTACAGCTACGGCAACCGCATCCGCATTTTTCGC
AACCCAAAGAAGAACAACGTATTTGACTGGGAGGAAGTTTGCTTGACGAGCGCTTACAAAGAGCTCTTTA
ACAAATATGGGATCAATTATCAGCAAGGGGACATCCGTGCGTTGCTGTGTGAGCAGTCAGATAAAGCGTT
CTACAGCTCTTTCATGGCTTTAATGTCGCTGATGTTGCAGATGCGCAATTCGATCACTGGCCGCACCGAT
GTGGATTTCCTGATTAGCCCGGTCAAAAATAGCGATGGCATTTTTTACGATTCACGTAACTATGAAGCCC
AGGAAAACGCTATTCTGCCGAAGAACGCTGATGCGAACGGCGCGTACAATATTGCCCGTAAGGTACTGTG
GGCAATTGGTCAGTTCAAGAAAGCGGAAGATGAAAAGTTGGATAAGGTCAAAATTGCGATCTCGAATAAA
GAATGGCTGGAATATGCGCAGACCAGCGTGAAACATGGCGGATCACCGAAGAAGAAACGCAAAGTCGGAG
GTAGCCCTAAGAAGAAGCGTAAGGTTGGGGGGTCGCCAAAGAAGAAACGTAAAGTTGGGGGCTCGCCGAA
AAAGAAACGCAAGGTGTAATAGGTAATCTCTGCTTAAAAGCACAGAATCTAAGATCCCTGCCATTTGGCG
GGGATTTTTTTATTTGTTTTCAGGAAATAAATAATCGATCGCGTAATAAAATCTATTATTATTTTTGTGA
AGAATAAATTTGGGTGCAATGAGAATGCGCAGGCCCTTTCGTCTCGCGCGTTTCGGTGATGACGGTGAAA
ACCTCTGACACATGTCGAGTAAGGATCTCCAGGCATCAAATAAAACGAAAGGCTCAGTCGAAAGACTGGG
CCTTTCGTTTTATCTGTTGTTTGTCGGTGAACGCTCTCGTCGACACTATGGTTGCTTTGACGTATGCGGT
GTGAAATACCGCACAGATGCGTAAGGAGAAAATACCGCATCAGGCGTCAGGTGGCACTTTTCGGGGAAAT
GTGCGCGGAACCCCTATTTGTTTATTTTTCTAAATACATTCAAATATGTATCCGCTCATGAGACAATAAC
CCTGATAAATGCTTCAATAATATTGAAAAAGGAAGAGTATGAGTATTCAACATTTCCGTGTCGCCCTTAT
TCCCTTTTTTGCGGCATTTTGCCTTCCTGTTTTTGCTCACCCAGAAACGCTGGTGAAAGTAAAAGATGCT
GAAGATCAGTTGGGTGCACGAGTGGGTTACATCGAACTGGATCTCAACAGCGGTAAGATCCTTGAGAGTT
TTCGCCCCGAAGAACGTTTTCCAATGATGAGCACTTTTAAAGTTCTGCTATGTGGCGCGGTATTATCCCG
TATTGACGCCGGGCAAGAGCAACTCGGTCGCCGCATACACTATTCTCAGAATGACTTGGTTGAGTACTCA
CCAGTCACAGAAAAGCATCTTACGGATGGCATGACAGTAAGAGAATTATGCAGTGCTGCCATAACCATGA
GTGATAACACTGCGGCCAACTTACTTCTGACAACGATCGGAGGACCGAAGGAGCTAACCGCTTTTTTGCA
CAACATGGGGGATCATGTAACTCGCCTTGATCGTTGGGAACCGGAGCTGAATGAAGCCATACCAAACGAC
GAGCGTGACACCACGATGCCTGTAGCAATGGCAACAACGTTGCGCAAACTATTAACTGGCGAACTACTTA
CTCTAGCTTCCCGGCAACAATTAATAGACTGGATGGAGGCGGATAAAGTTGCAGGACCACTTCTGCGCTC
GGCCCTTCCGGCTGGCTGGTTTATTGCTGATAAATCTGGAGCCGGTGAGCGTGGGTCTCGCGGTATCATT
GCAGCACTGGGGCCAGATGGTAAGCCCTCCCGTATCGTAGTTATCTACACGACGGGGAGTCAGGCAACTA
TGGATGAACGAAATAGACAGATCGCTGAGATAGGTGCCTCACTGATTAAGCATTGGTAACTGTCAGACCA
AGTTTACTCATATATACTTTAGATTGATTTAAAACTTCATTTTTAATTTAAAAGGATCTAGGTGAAGATC
CTTTTTGATAATCTCATGACCAAAATCCCTTAACGTGAGTTTTCGTTCCACTGAGCGTCAGACCCCGTAG
AAAAGATCAAAGGATCTTCTTGAGATCCTTTTTTTCTGCGCGTAATCTGCTGCTTGCAAACAAAAAAACC
ACCGCTACCAGCGGTGGTTTGTTTGCCGGATCAAGAGCTACCAACTCTTTTTCCGAAGGTAACTGGCTTC
AGCAGAGCGCAGATACCAAATACTGTTCTTCTAGTGTAGCCGTAGTTAGGCCACCACTTCAAGAACTCTG
TAGCACCGCCTACATACCTCGCTCTGCTAATCCTGTTACCAGTGGCTGCTGCCAGTGGCGATAAGTCGTG
TCTTACCGGGTTGGACTCAAGACGATAGTTACCGGATAAGGCGCAGCGGTCGGGCTGAACGGGGGGTTCG
TGCACACAGCCCAGCTTGGAGCGAACGACCTACACCGAACTGAGATACCTACAGCGTGAGCTATGAGAAA
GCGCCACGCTTCCCGAAGGGAGAAAGGCGGACAGGTATCCGGTAAGCGGCAGGGTCGGAACAGGAGAGCG
CACGAGGGAGCTTCCAGGGGGAAACGCCTGGTATCTTTATAGTCCTGTCGGGTTTCGCCACCTCTGACTT
GAGCGTCGATTTTTGTGATGCTCGTCAGGGGGGCGGAGCCTATGGAAAAACGCCAGCAACGCGGCCTTTT
TACGGTTCCTGGCCTTTTGCTGGCCTTTTGCTCACATAGTCATGCCCCGCGCCCACCGGAAGGAGCTGAC
TGGGTTGAAGGCTCTCAAGGGCATCGGTCGAGATCCCGGTGCCTAATGAGTGAGCTAACTTACATTAATT
GCGTTGCGCTCACTGCCCGCTTTCCAGTCGGGAAACCTGTCGTGCCAGCTGCATTAATGAATCGGCCAAC
GCGCGGGGAGAGGCGGTTTGCGTATTGGGCGCCAGGGTGGTTTTTCTTTTCACCAGTGAGACGGGCAACA
GCTGATTGCCCTTCACCGCCTGGCCCTGAGAGAGTTGCAGCAAGCGGTCCACGCTGGTTTGCCCCAGCAG
GCGAAAATCCTGTTTGATGGTGGTTAACGGCGGGATATAACATGAGCTGTCTTCGGTATCGTCGTATCCC
ACTACCGAGATATCCGCACCAACGCGCAGCCCGGACTCGGTAATGGCGCGCATTGCGCCCAGCGCCATCT
GATCGTTGGCAACCAGCATCGCAGTGGGAACGATGCCCTCATTCAGCATTTGCATGGTTTGTTGAAAACC
GGACATGGCACTCCAGTCGCCTTCCCGTTCCGCTATCGGCTGAATTTGATTGCGAGTGAGATATTTATGC
CAGCCAGCCAGACGCAGACGCGCCGAGACAGAACTTAATGGGCCCGCTAACAGCGCGATTTGCTGGTGAC
CCAATGCGACCAGATGCTCCACGCCCAGTCGCGTACCGTCTTCATGGGAGAAAATAATACTGTTGATGGG
TGTCTGGTCAGAGACATCAAGAAATAACGCCGGAACATTAGTGCAGGCAGCTTCCACAGCAATGGCATCC
TGGTCATCCAGCGGATAGTTAATGATCAGCCCACTGACGCGTTGCGCGAGAAGATTGTGCACCGCCGCTT
TACAGGCTTCGACGCCGCTTCGTTCTACCATCGACACCACCACGCTGGCACCCAGTTGATCGGCGCGAGA
TTTAATCGCCGCGACAATTTGCGACGGCGCGTGCAGGGCCAGACTGGAGGTGGCAACGCCAATCAGCAAC
GACTGTTTGCCCGCCAGTTGTTGTGCCACGCGGTTGGGAATGTAATTCAGCTCCGCCATCGCCGCTTCCA
CTTTTTCCCGCGTTTTCGCAGAAACGTGGCTGGCCTGGTTCACCACGCGGGAAACGGTCTGATAAGAGAC
ACCGGCATACTCTGCGACATCGTATAACGTTACTGGTTTCACATTCACCACCCTGAATTGACTCTCTTCC
GGGCACTATCATGCCATACCGCGAAAGGTTTTGCGCCATTCGATGGTGTCCGGGATCTCGACGCTCTCCC
TTATG
